Addgene plasmid #103061: GESTALT_pX330-v1
Purpose: plasmid px330 with guide targeting GESTALT v1 through V5 constructs
Depositing lab: Jay Shendure. Depositing organization: University of Washington. Publication: Whole organism lineage tracing by combinatorial and cumulative genome editing. McKenna A, Findlay GM, Gagnon JA, Horwitz MS, Schier AF, Shendure J. Science. 2016 May 26. pii: aaf7907. 10.1126/science.aaf7907 PubMed 27229144.
Backbone
  Vector backbone: lentiCRISPR v2 (#52961)
  Modifications to backbone: removal of spacer and insertion of guide sequence
  Vector type: Lentiviral
Growth in bacteria
  Bacterial resistance: Ampicillin, 100 μg/mL
  Growth temperature: 37°C
  Growth strain: NEB Stable
  Copy number: High Copy
Gene/Insert
  Gene/Insert name: integration of Cas9 with guide targeting GESTALT barcodes V1 to V5
  gRNA/shRNA sequence: GGCACTGCGGCTGGAGGTGG
  Species: H. sapiens (human)
  Cloning method: Restriction Enzyme; 5′ cloning site BsmBI (destroyed during cloning); 3′ cloning site BsmBI (destroyed during cloning)
  Sequencing primers: 5′ ggactatcatatgcttaccgt; 3′ taccgtaagttatgtaacgggtacc
Terms and licenses: Academic/Nonprofit Terms; Industry Terms: Not Available to Industry
Depositor comments: Derived from pX330-U6-Chimeric_BB-CBh-hSpCas9
How to cite: GESTALT_pX330-v1 was a gift from Jay Shendure (Addgene plasmid # 103061 ; http://n2t.net/addgene:103061 ; RRID:Addgene_103061)
