[The description below was written by a language model from this plasmid's Addgene catalogue record and pLannotate feature annotations shown in this document.]
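Description:
GESTALT_pX330-v1 is a mammalian CRISPR/Cas9 expression plasmid of about 8.5 kb that delivers both Streptococcus pyogenes Cas9 and a single guide RNA directed against the GESTALT lineage-tracing barcode arrays, versions V1 through V5. The catalogue fields are inconsistent about its origin. They list lentiCRISPR v2 as the backbone and "lentiviral" as the vector type, whereas the plasmid name, the depositor comment and the sequence record all describe it as the original pX330 (pX330-U6-Chimeric_BB-CBh-hSpCas9) with the guide inserted. The annotated sequence supports the pX330 description: no LTRs, packaging signal or other lentiviral elements are detected, so it appears to be a transfection plasmid rather than a lentiviral transfer vector. A single AAV2 ITR is annotated downstream of the expression cassette, but it would not support AAV packaging alone.

The guide was cloned in place of the spacer stuffer, according to the record through BsmBI sites that were destroyed in the process. It sits between a human U6 RNA polymerase III promoter and the S. pyogenes gRNA scaffold. Cas9 is driven by a hybrid promoter made up of the CMV enhancer, the chicken β-actin promoter and a hybrid CBA/MVM intron. Its coding sequence, annotated as adjoining N- and C-terminal portions, is followed by a nucleoplasmin nuclear localization signal and a bovine growth hormone polyadenylation signal. No mammalian selection marker is annotated. In bacteria the plasmid replicates from a high-copy ColE1/pUC origin with ampicillin resistance, and an M13/f1-type phage origin is also present. It is used to introduce cumulative Cas9 edits into the synthetic GESTALT target arrays, producing diverse barcode alleles from which cell lineage relationships can be reconstructed.
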