Features (pLannotate 1.2.2; 18 found; start..end, strand, type, name):
      1..241     +  promoter       U6 promoter: RNA polymerase III promoter for human U6 snRNA
    271..346     +  misc_RNA       gRNA scaffold: guide RNA scaffold for the Streptococcus pyogenes CRISPR/Cas9 system
    353..396     +  misc_RNA       gRNA scaffold (fragment): guide RNA scaffold for the Streptococcus pyogenes CRISPR/Cas9 system
    443..728     +  enhancer       CMV enhancer: human cytomegalovirus immediate early enhancer; contains an 18-bp deletion relative to the standard CMV enhancer
    730..1007    +  promoter       chicken β-actin promoter: No description available
   1008..1236    +  intron         hybrid intron: hybrid between chicken β-actin (CBA) and minute virus of mice (MMV) introns (Gray et al., 2011)
   1374..2975    +  CDS            Cas9(N): N-terminal portion of Streptococcus pyogenes Cas9 (Zetsche et al., 2015)
   2976..5474    +  CDS            Cas9(C): C-terminal portion of Streptococcus pyogenes Cas9 (Zetsche et al., 2015)
   5475..5522    +  CDS            nucleoplasmin NLS: bipartite nuclear localization signal from nucleoplasmin
   5556..5667    +  polyA_signal   bGH poly(A) signal: bovine growth hormone polyadenylation signal
   5772..5912    +  repeat_region  AAV2 ITR: inverted terminal repeat of adeno-associated virus serotype 2 inverted
   5917..5968    -  misc_feature   bom (fragment): basis of mobility region from pBR322
   5987..6367    +  rep_origin     M13 ori (sequence partly withheld): M13 bacteriophage origin of replication; arrow indicates direction of (+) strand synthesis
   6443..6492    -  misc_feature   bom (fragment): basis of mobility region from pBR322
   6594..6629    -  CDS            rop (fragment): Rop protein, which maintains plasmids at low copy number; rop
   6724..6828    +  promoter       AmpR promoter: bla
   6829..7689    +  CDS            AmpR: β-lactamase; bla; confers resistance to ampicillin, carbenicillin, and related antibiotics
   7860..8448    +  rep_origin     ori: high-copy-number ColE1/pMB1/pBR322/pUC origin of replication
>Addgene plasmid #103061 | GESTALT_pX330-v1 | depositor full sequence | sequence record 195132 | original px330 with guide integrated
GAGGGCCTATTTCCCATGATTCCTTCATATTTGCATATACGATACAAGGCTGTTAGAGAGATAATTGGAA
TTAATTTGACTGTAAACACAAAGATATTAGTACAAAATACGTGACGTAGAAAGTAATAATTTCTTGGGTA
GTTTGCAGTTTTAAAATTATGTTTTAAAATGGACTATCATATGCTTACCGTAACTTGAAAGTATTTCGAT
TTCTTGGCTTTATATATCTTGTGGAAAGGACGAAACACCGGGCACTGCGGCTGGAGGTGGGTTTTAGAGC
TAGAAATAGCAAGTTAAAATAAGGCTAGTCCGTTATCAACTTGAAAAAGTGGCACCGAGTCGGTGCTTTT
TTGTTTTAGAGCTAGAAATAGCAAGTTAAAATAAGGCTAGTCCGTTTTTAGCGCGTGCGCCAATTCTGCA
GACAAATGGCTCTAGAGGTACCCGTTACATAACTTACGGTAAATGGCCCGCCTGGCTGACCGCCCAACGA
CCCCCGCCCATTGACGTCAATAGTAACGCCAATAGGGACTTTCCATTGACGTCAATGGGTGGAGTATTTA
CGGTAAACTGCCCACTTGGCAGTACATCAAGTGTATCATATGCCAAGTACGCCCCCTATTGACGTCAATG
ACGGTAAATGGCCCGCCTGGCATTGTGCCCAGTACATGACCTTATGGGACTTTCCTACTTGGCAGTACAT
CTACGTATTAGTCATCGCTATTACCATGGTCGAGGTGAGCCCCACGTTCTGCTTCACTCTCCCCATCTCC
CCCCCCTCCCCACCCCCAATTTTGTATTTATTTATTTTTTAATTATTTTGTGCAGCGATGGGGGCGGGGG
GGGGGGGGGGGCGCGCGCCAGGCGGGGCGGGGCGGGGCGAGGGGCGGGGCGGGGCGAGGCGGAGAGGTGC
GGCGGCAGCCAATCAGAGCGGCGCGCTCCGAAAGTTTCCTTTTATGGCGAGGCGGCGGCGGCGGCGGCCC
TATAAAAAGCGAAGCGCGCGGCGGGCGGGAGTCGCTGCGACGCTGCCTTCGCCCCGTGCCCCGCTCCGCC
GCCGCCTCGCGCCGCCCGCCCCGGCTCTGACTGACCGCGTTACTCCCACAGGTGAGCGGGCGGGACGGCC
CTTCTCCTCCGGGCTGTAATTAGCTGAGCAAGAGGTAAGGGTTTAAGGGATGGTTGGTTGGTGGGGTATT
AATGTTTAATTACCTGGAGCACCTGCCTGAAATCACTTTTTTTCAGGTTGGACCGGTGCCACCATGGACT
ATAAGGACCACGACGGAGACTACAAGGATCATGATATTGATTACAAAGACGATGACGATAAGATGGCCCC
AAAGAAGAAGCGGAAGGTCGGTATCCACGGAGTCCCAGCAGCCGACAAGAAGTACAGCATCGGCCTGGAC
ATCGGCACCAACTCTGTGGGCTGGGCCGTGATCACCGACGAGTACAAGGTGCCCAGCAAGAAATTCAAGG
TGCTGGGCAACACCGACCGGCACAGCATCAAGAAGAACCTGATCGGAGCCCTGCTGTTCGACAGCGGCGA
AACAGCCGAGGCCACCCGGCTGAAGAGAACCGCCAGAAGAAGATACACCAGACGGAAGAACCGGATCTGC
TATCTGCAAGAGATCTTCAGCAACGAGATGGCCAAGGTGGACGACAGCTTCTTCCACAGACTGGAAGAGT
CCTTCCTGGTGGAAGAGGATAAGAAGCACGAGCGGCACCCCATCTTCGGCAACATCGTGGACGAGGTGGC
CTACCACGAGAAGTACCCCACCATCTACCACCTGAGAAAGAAACTGGTGGACAGCACCGACAAGGCCGAC
CTGCGGCTGATCTATCTGGCCCTGGCCCACATGATCAAGTTCCGGGGCCACTTCCTGATCGAGGGCGACC
TGAACCCCGACAACAGCGACGTGGACAAGCTGTTCATCCAGCTGGTGCAGACCTACAACCAGCTGTTCGA
GGAAAACCCCATCAACGCCAGCGGCGTGGACGCCAAGGCCATCCTGTCTGCCAGACTGAGCAAGAGCAGA
CGGCTGGAAAATCTGATCGCCCAGCTGCCCGGCGAGAAGAAGAATGGCCTGTTCGGAAACCTGATTGCCC
TGAGCCTGGGCCTGACCCCCAACTTCAAGAGCAACTTCGACCTGGCCGAGGATGCCAAACTGCAGCTGAG
CAAGGACACCTACGACGACGACCTGGACAACCTGCTGGCCCAGATCGGCGACCAGTACGCCGACCTGTTT
CTGGCCGCCAAGAACCTGTCCGACGCCATCCTGCTGAGCGACATCCTGAGAGTGAACACCGAGATCACCA
AGGCCCCCCTGAGCGCCTCTATGATCAAGAGATACGACGAGCACCACCAGGACCTGACCCTGCTGAAAGC
TCTCGTGCGGCAGCAGCTGCCTGAGAAGTACAAAGAGATTTTCTTCGACCAGAGCAAGAACGGCTACGCC
GGCTACATTGACGGCGGAGCCAGCCAGGAAGAGTTCTACAAGTTCATCAAGCCCATCCTGGAAAAGATGG
ACGGCACCGAGGAACTGCTCGTGAAGCTGAACAGAGAGGACCTGCTGCGGAAGCAGCGGACCTTCGACAA
CGGCAGCATCCCCCACCAGATCCACCTGGGAGAGCTGCACGCCATTCTGCGGCGGCAGGAAGATTTTTAC
CCATTCCTGAAGGACAACCGGGAAAAGATCGAGAAGATCCTGACCTTCCGCATCCCCTACTACGTGGGCC
CTCTGGCCAGGGGAAACAGCAGATTCGCCTGGATGACCAGAAAGAGCGAGGAAACCATCACCCCCTGGAA
CTTCGAGGAAGTGGTGGACAAGGGCGCTTCCGCCCAGAGCTTCATCGAGCGGATGACCAACTTCGATAAG
AACCTGCCCAACGAGAAGGTGCTGCCCAAGCACAGCCTGCTGTACGAGTACTTCACCGTGTATAACGAGC
TGACCAAAGTGAAATACGTGACCGAGGGAATGAGAAAGCCCGCCTTCCTGAGCGGCGAGCAGAAAAAGGC
CATCGTGGACCTGCTGTTCAAGACCAACCGGAAAGTGACCGTGAAGCAGCTGAAAGAGGACTACTTCAAG
AAAATCGAGTGCTTCGACTCCGTGGAAATCTCCGGCGTGGAAGATCGGTTCAACGCCTCCCTGGGCACAT
ACCACGATCTGCTGAAAATTATCAAGGACAAGGACTTCCTGGACAATGAGGAAAACGAGGACATTCTGGA
AGATATCGTGCTGACCCTGACACTGTTTGAGGACAGAGAGATGATCGAGGAACGGCTGAAAACCTATGCC
CACCTGTTCGACGACAAAGTGATGAAGCAGCTGAAGCGGCGGAGATACACCGGCTGGGGCAGGCTGAGCC
GGAAGCTGATCAACGGCATCCGGGACAAGCAGTCCGGCAAGACAATCCTGGATTTCCTGAAGTCCGACGG
CTTCGCCAACAGAAACTTCATGCAGCTGATCCACGACGACAGCCTGACCTTTAAAGAGGACATCCAGAAA
GCCCAGGTGTCCGGCCAGGGCGATAGCCTGCACGAGCACATTGCCAATCTGGCCGGCAGCCCCGCCATTA
AGAAGGGCATCCTGCAGACAGTGAAGGTGGTGGACGAGCTCGTGAAAGTGATGGGCCGGCACAAGCCCGA
GAACATCGTGATCGAAATGGCCAGAGAGAACCAGACCACCCAGAAGGGACAGAAGAACAGCCGCGAGAGA
ATGAAGCGGATCGAAGAGGGCATCAAAGAGCTGGGCAGCCAGATCCTGAAAGAACACCCCGTGGAAAACA
CCCAGCTGCAGAACGAGAAGCTGTACCTGTACTACCTGCAGAATGGGCGGGATATGTACGTGGACCAGGA
ACTGGACATCAACCGGCTGTCCGACTACGATGTGGACCATATCGTGCCTCAGAGCTTTCTGAAGGACGAC
TCCATCGACAACAAGGTGCTGACCAGAAGCGACAAGAACCGGGGCAAGAGCGACAACGTGCCCTCCGAAG
AGGTCGTGAAGAAGATGAAGAACTACTGGCGGCAGCTGCTGAACGCCAAGCTGATTACCCAGAGAAAGTT
CGACAATCTGACCAAGGCCGAGAGAGGCGGCCTGAGCGAACTGGATAAGGCCGGCTTCATCAAGAGACAG
CTGGTGGAAACCCGGCAGATCACAAAGCACGTGGCACAGATCCTGGACTCCCGGATGAACACTAAGTACG
ACGAGAATGACAAGCTGATCCGGGAAGTGAAAGTGATCACCCTGAAGTCCAAGCTGGTGTCCGATTTCCG
GAAGGATTTCCAGTTTTACAAAGTGCGCGAGATCAACAACTACCACCACGCCCACGACGCCTACCTGAAC
GCCGTCGTGGGAACCGCCCTGATCAAAAAGTACCCTAAGCTGGAAAGCGAGTTCGTGTACGGCGACTACA
AGGTGTACGACGTGCGGAAGATGATCGCCAAGAGCGAGCAGGAAATCGGCAAGGCTACCGCCAAGTACTT
CTTCTACAGCAACATCATGAACTTTTTCAAGACCGAGATTACCCTGGCCAACGGCGAGATCCGGAAGCGG
CCTCTGATCGAGACAAACGGCGAAACCGGGGAGATCGTGTGGGATAAGGGCCGGGATTTTGCCACCGTGC
GGAAAGTGCTGAGCATGCCCCAAGTGAATATCGTGAAAAAGACCGAGGTGCAGACAGGCGGCTTCAGCAA
AGAGTCTATCCTGCCCAAGAGGAACAGCGATAAGCTGATCGCCAGAAAGAAGGACTGGGACCCTAAGAAG
TACGGCGGCTTCGACAGCCCCACCGTGGCCTATTCTGTGCTGGTGGTGGCCAAAGTGGAAAAGGGCAAGT
CCAAGAAACTGAAGAGTGTGAAAGAGCTGCTGGGGATCACCATCATGGAAAGAAGCAGCTTCGAGAAGAA
TCCCATCGACTTTCTGGAAGCCAAGGGCTACAAAGAAGTGAAAAAGGACCTGATCATCAAGCTGCCTAAG
TACTCCCTGTTCGAGCTGGAAAACGGCCGGAAGAGAATGCTGGCCTCTGCCGGCGAACTGCAGAAGGGAA
ACGAACTGGCCCTGCCCTCCAAATATGTGAACTTCCTGTACCTGGCCAGCCACTATGAGAAGCTGAAGGG
CTCCCCCGAGGATAATGAGCAGAAACAGCTGTTTGTGGAACAGCACAAGCACTACCTGGACGAGATCATC
GAGCAGATCAGCGAGTTCTCCAAGAGAGTGATCCTGGCCGACGCTAATCTGGACAAAGTGCTGTCCGCCT
ACAACAAGCACCGGGATAAGCCCATCAGAGAGCAGGCCGAGAATATCATCCACCTGTTTACCCTGACCAA
TCTGGGAGCCCCTGCCGCCTTCAAGTACTTTGACACCACCATCGACCGGAAGAGGTACACCAGCACCAAA
GAGGTGCTGGACGCCACCCTGATCCACCAGAGCATCACCGGCCTGTACGAGACACGGATCGACCTGTCTC
AGCTGGGAGGCGACAAAAGGCCGGCGGCCACGAAAAAGGCCGGCCAGGCAAAAAAGAAAAAGTAAGAATT
CCTAGAGCTCGCTGATCAGCCTCGACTGTGCCTTCTAGTTGCCAGCCATCTGTTGTTTGCCCCTCCCCCG
TGCCTTCCTTGACCCTGGAAGGTGCCACTCCCACTGTCCTTTCCTAATAAAATGAGGAAATTGCATCGCA
TTGTCTGAGTAGGTGTCATTCTATTCTGGGGGGTGGGGTGGGGCAGGACAGCAAGGGGGAGGATTGGGAA
GAGAATAGCAGGCATGCTGGGGAGCGGCCGCAGGAACCCCTAGTGATGGAGTTGGCCACTCCCTCTCTGC
GCGCTCGCTCGCTCACTGAGGCCGGGCGACCAAAGGTCGCCCGACGCCCGGGCTTTGCCCGGGCGGCCTC
AGTGAGCGAGCGAGCGCGCAGCTGCCTGCAGGGGCGCCTGATGCGGTATTTTCTCCTTACGCATCTGTGC
GGTATTTCACACCGCATA
[142 nt withheld, positions 5969-6110]
C
[141 nt withheld, positions 6112-6252]
CCTTTGACGTTGGAGTCCACGTTCTTT
[37 nt withheld, positions 6280-6316]
ACCCTATCTCGGGCTATTCTTTTGATTTATAAGGGATTTTGCCGATTTCGGCCTATTGGTTAAAAAATGA
GCTGATTTAACAAAAATTTAACGCGAATTTTAACAAAATATTAACGTTTACAATTTTATGGTGCACTCTC
AGTACAATCTGCTCTGATGCCGCATAGTTAAGCCAGCCCCGACACCCGCCAACACCCGCTGACGCGCCCT
GACGGGCTTGTCTGCTCCCGGCATCCGCTTACAGACAAGCTGTGACCGTCTCCGGGAGCTGCATGTGTCA
GAGGTTTTCACCGTCATCACCGAAACGCGCGAGACGAAAGGGCCTCGTGATACGCCTATTTTTATAGGTT
AATGTCATGATAATAATGGTTTCTTAGACGTCAGGTGGCACTTTTCGGGGAAATGTGCGCGGAACCCCTA
TTTGTTTATTTTTCTAAATACATTCAAATATGTATCCGCTCATGAGACAATAACCCTGATAAATGCTTCA
ATAATATTGAAAAAGGAAGAGTATGAGTATTCAACATTTCCGTGTCGCCCTTATTCCCTTTTTTGCGGCA
TTTTGCCTTCCTGTTTTTGCTCACCCAGAAACGCTGGTGAAAGTAAAAGATGCTGAAGATCAGTTGGGTG
CACGAGTGGGTTACATCGAACTGGATCTCAACAGCGGTAAGATCCTTGAGAGTTTTCGCCCCGAAGAACG
TTTTCCAATGATGAGCACTTTTAAAGTTCTGCTATGTGGCGCGGTATTATCCCGTATTGACGCCGGGCAA
GAGCAACTCGGTCGCCGCATACACTATTCTCAGAATGACTTGGTTGAGTACTCACCAGTCACAGAAAAGC
ATCTTACGGATGGCATGACAGTAAGAGAATTATGCAGTGCTGCCATAACCATGAGTGATAACACTGCGGC
CAACTTACTTCTGACAACGATCGGAGGACCGAAGGAGCTAACCGCTTTTTTGCACAACATGGGGGATCAT
GTAACTCGCCTTGATCGTTGGGAACCGGAGCTGAATGAAGCCATACCAAACGACGAGCGTGACACCACGA
TGCCTGTAGCAATGGCAACAACGTTGCGCAAACTATTAACTGGCGAACTACTTACTCTAGCTTCCCGGCA
ACAATTAATAGACTGGATGGAGGCGGATAAAGTTGCAGGACCACTTCTGCGCTCGGCCCTTCCGGCTGGC
TGGTTTATTGCTGATAAATCTGGAGCCGGTGAGCGTGGAAGCCGCGGTATCATTGCAGCACTGGGGCCAG
ATGGTAAGCCCTCCCGTATCGTAGTTATCTACACGACGGGGAGTCAGGCAACTATGGATGAACGAAATAG
ACAGATCGCTGAGATAGGTGCCTCACTGATTAAGCATTGGTAACTGTCAGACCAAGTTTACTCATATATA
CTTTAGATTGATTTAAAACTTCATTTTTAATTTAAAAGGATCTAGGTGAAGATCCTTTTTGATAATCTCA
TGACCAAAATCCCTTAACGTGAGTTTTCGTTCCACTGAGCGTCAGACCCCGTAGAAAAGATCAAAGGATC
TTCTTGAGATCCTTTTTTTCTGCGCGTAATCTGCTGCTTGCAAACAAAAAAACCACCGCTACCAGCGGTG
GTTTGTTTGCCGGATCAAGAGCTACCAACTCTTTTTCCGAAGGTAACTGGCTTCAGCAGAGCGCAGATAC
CAAATACTGTCCTTCTAGTGTAGCCGTAGTTAGGCCACCACTTCAAGAACTCTGTAGCACCGCCTACATA
CCTCGCTCTGCTAATCCTGTTACCAGTGGCTGCTGCCAGTGGCGATAAGTCGTGTCTTACCGGGTTGGAC
TCAAGACGATAGTTACCGGATAAGGCGCAGCGGTCGGGCTGAACGGGGGGTTCGTGCACACAGCCCAGCT
TGGAGCGAACGACCTACACCGAACTGAGATACCTACAGCGTGAGCTATGAGAAAGCGCCACGCTTCCCGA
AGGGAGAAAGGCGGACAGGTATCCGGTAAGCGGCAGGGTCGGAACAGGAGAGCGCACGAGGGAGCTTCCA
GGGGGAAACGCCTGGTATCTTTATAGTCCTGTCGGGTTTCGCCACCTCTGACTTGAGCGTCGATTTTTGT
GATGCTCGTCAGGGGGGCGGAGCCTATGGAAAAACGCCAGCAACGCGGCCTTTTTACGGTTCCTGGCCTT
TTGCTGGCCTTTTGCTCACATGT
