>Addgene plasmid #103061 | GESTALT_pX330-v1 | depositor partial sequence | sequence record 195133 | Sequenced from 5' end of the U6 promoter toward the guide
AATTGGAATTAATTNNACTGTAAACACAAAGATATTAGTACAAAATANNTGACGTAGAAAGTAATAATTT
CTTGGGTAGTTTGCAGTTTTAAAATTATGTTTTAAAATGGACTATCATATGCTTACCGTAACTTGAAAGT
ATTTCGATTTCTTGGCTTTATATATCTTGTGGAAAGGACGAAACACCGGGCACTGCGGCTGGAGGTGGGT
TTTAGAGCTAGAAATAGCAAGTTAAAATAAGGCTAGTCCGTTATCAACTTGAAAAAGTGGCACCGAGTCG
GTGCTTTTTTGTTTTAGAGCTAGAAATAGCAAGTTAAAATAAGGCTAGTCCGTTTTTAGCGCGTGCGCCA
ATTCTGCAGACAAATGGCTCTAGAGGTACCCGTTACATAACTTACGGTAAATGGCCCGCCTGGCTGACCG
CCCAACGACCCCCGCCCATTGACGTCAATAGTAACGCCAATAGGGACTTTCCATTGACGTCAATGGGTGG
AGTATTTACGGTAAACTGCCCACTTGGCAGTACATCAAGTGTATCATATGCCAAGTACGCCCCCTATTGA
CGTCAATGACGGTAAATGGCCCGCCTGGCATTGTGCCCAGTACATGACCTTATGGGACTTTCCTACTTGG
CAGTACATCTACGTATTAGTCATCGCTATTACCATGGTCGAGGTGAGCCCCACGTTCTGCTTCACTCTCC
CCATCTCCCCCCCCTCCCCACCCCCAATTTTG
