>Addgene plasmid #103061 | GESTALT_pX330-v1 | addgene partial sequence | sequence record 199265 | Addgene Partial NGS Result
CGCTGCCTTCGCCCCGTGCCCCGCTCCGCCGCCGCCTCGCGCCGCCCGCCCCGGCTCTGACTGACCGCGT
TACTCCCACAGGTGAGCGGGCGGGACGGCCCTTCTCCTCCGGGCTGTAATTAGCTGAGCAAGAGGTAAGG
GTTTAAGGGATGGTTGGTTGGTGGGGTATTAATGTTTAATTACCTGGAGCACCTGCCTGAAATCACTTTT
TTTCAGGTTGGACCGGTGCCACCATGGACTATAAGGACCACGACGGAGACTACAAGGATCATGATATTGA
TTACAAAGACGATGACGATAAGATGGCCCCAAAGAAGAAGCGGAAGGTCGGTATCCACGGAGTCCCAGCA
GCCGACAAGAAGTACAGCATCGGCCTGGACATCGGCACCAACTCTGTGGGCTGGGCCGTGATCACCGACG
AGTACAAGGTGCCCAGCAAGAAATTCAAGGTGCTGGGCAACACCGACCGGCACAGCATCAAGAAGAACCT
GATCGGAGCCCTGCTGTTCGACAGCGGCGAAACAGCCGAGGCCACCCGGCTGAAGAGAACCGCCAGAAGA
AGATACACCAGACGGAAGAACCGGATCTGCTATCTGCAAGAGATCTTCAGCAACGAGATGGCCAAGGTGG
ACGACAGCTTCTTCCACAGACTGGAAGAGTCCTTCCTGGTGGAAGAGGATAAGAAGCACGAGCGGCACCC
CATCTTCGGCAACATCGTGGACGAGGTGGCCTACCACGAGAAGTACCCCACCATCTACCACCTGAGAAAG
AAACTGGTGGACAGCACCGACAAGGCCGACCTGCGGCTGATCTATCTGGCCCTGGCCCACATGATCAAGT
TCCGGGGCCACTTCCTGATCGAGGGCGACCTGAACCCCGACAACAGCGACGTGGACAAGCTGTTCATCCA
GCTGGTGCAGACCTACAACCAGCTGTTCGAGGAAAACCCCATCAACGCCAGCGGCGTGGACGCCAAGGCC
ATCCTGTCTGCCAGACTGAGCAAGAGCAGACGGCTGGAAAATCTGATCGCCCAGCTGCCCGGCGAGAAGA
AGAATGGCCTGTTCGGAAACCTGATTGCCCTGAGCCTGGGCCTGACCCCCAACTTCAAGAGCAACTTCGA
CCTGGCCGAGGATGCCAAACTGCAGCTGAGCAAGGACACCTACGACGACGACCTGGACAACCTGCTGGCC
CAGATCGGCGACCAGTACGCCGACCTGTTTCTGGCCGCCAAGAACCTGTCCGACGCCATCCTGCTGAGCG
ACATCCTGAGAGTGAACACCGAGATCACCAAGGCCCCCCTGAGCGCCTCTATGATCAAGAGATACGACGA
GCACCACCAGGACCTGACCCTGCTGAAAGCTCTCGTGCGGCAGCAGCTGCCTGAGAAGTACAAAGAGATT
TTCTTCGACCAGAGCAAGAACGGCTACGCCGGCTACATTGACGGCGGAGCCAGCCAGGAAGAGTTCTACA
AGTTCATCAAGCCCATCCTGGAAAAGATGGACGGCACCGAGGAACTGCTCGTGAAGCTGAACAGAGAGGA
CCTGCTGCGGAAGCAGCGGACCTTCGACAACGGCAGCATCCCCCACCAGATCCACCTGGGAGAGCTGCAC
GCCATTCTGCGGCGGCAGGAAGATTTTTACCCATTCCTGAAGGACAACCGGGAAAAGATCGAGAAGATCC
TGACCTTCCGCATCCCCTACTACGTGGGCCCTCTGGCCAGGGGAAACAGCAGATTCGCCTGGATGACCAG
AAAGAGCGAGGAAACCATCACCCCCTGGAACTTCGAGGAAGTGGTGGACAAGGGCGCTTCCGCCCAGAGC
TTCATCGAGCGGATGACCAACTTCGATAAGAACCTGCCCAACGAGAAGGTGCTGCCCAAGCACAGCCTGC
TGTACGAGTACTTCACCGTGTATAACGAGCTGACCAAAGTGAAATACGTGACCGAGGGAATGAGAAAGCC
CGCCTTCCTGAGCGGCGAGCAGAAAAAGGCCATCGTGGACCTGCTGTTCAAGACCAACCGGAAAGTGACC
GTGAAGCAGCTGAAAGAGGACTACTTCAAGAAAATCGAGTGCTTCGACTCCGTGGAAATCTCCGGCGTGG
AAGATCGGTTCAACGCCTCCCTGGGCACATACCACGATCTGCTGAAAATTATCAAGGACAAGGACTTCCT
GGACAATGAGGAAAACGAGGACATTCTGGAAGATATCGTGCTGACCCTGACACTGTTTGAGGACAGAGAG
ATGATCGAGGAACGGCTGAAAACCTATGCCCACCTGTTCGACGACAAAGTGATGAAGCAGCTGAAGCGGC
GGAGATACACCGGCTGGGGCAGGCTGAGCCGGAAGCTGATCAACGGCATCCGGGACAAGCAGTCCGGCAA
GACAATCCTGGATTTCCTGAAGTCCGACGGCTTCGCCAACAGAAACTTCATGCAGCTGATCCACGACGAC
AGCCTGACCTTTAAAGAGGACATCCAGAAAGCCCAGGTGTCCGGCCAGGGCGATAGCCTGCACGAGCACA
TTGCCAATCTGGCCGGCAGCCCCGCCATTAAGAAGGGCATCCTGCAGACAGTGAAGGTGGTGGACGAGCT
CGTGAAAGTGATGGGCCGGCACAAGCCCGAGAACATCGTGATCGAAATGGCCAGAGAGAACCAGACCACC
CAGAAGGGACAGAAGAACAGCCGCGAGAGAATGAAGCGGATCGAAGAGGGCATCAAAGAGCTGGGCAGCC
AGATCCTGAAAGAACACCCCGTGGAAAACACCCAGCTGCAGAACGAGAAGCTGTACCTGTACTACCTGCA
GAATGGGCGGGATATGTACGTGGACCAGGAACTGGACATCAACCGGCTGTCCGACTACGATGTGGACCAT
ATCGTGCCTCAGAGCTTTCTGAAGGACGACTCCATCGACAACAAGGTGCTGACCAGAAGCGACAAGAACC
GGGGCAAGAGCGACAACGTGCCCTCCGAAGAGGTCGTGAAGAAGATGAAGAACTACTGGCGGCAGCTGCT
GAACGCCAAGCTGATTACCCAGAGAAAGTTCGACAATCTGACCAAGGCCGAGAGAGGCGGCCTGAGCGAA
CTGGATAAGGCCGGCTTCATCAAGAGACAGCTGGTGGAAACCCGGCAGATCACAAAGCACGTGGCACAGA
TCCTGGACTCCCGGATGAACACTAAGTACGACGAGAATGACAAGCTGATCCGGGAAGTGAAAGTGATCAC
CCTGAAGTCCAAGCTGGTGTCCGATTTCCGGAAGGATTTCCAGTTTTACAAAGTGCGCGAGATCAACAAC
TACCACCACGCCCACGACGCCTACCTGAACGCCGTCGTGGGAACCGCCCTGATCAAAAAGTACCCTAAGC
TGGAAAGCGAGTTCGTGTACGGCGACTACAAGGTGTACGACGTGCGGAAGATGATCGCCAAGAGCGAGCA
GGAAATCGGCAAGGCTACCGCCAAGTACTTCTTCTACAGCAACATCATGAACTTTTTCAAGACCGAGATT
ACCCTGGCCAACGGCGAGATCCGGAAGCGGCCTCTGATCGAGACAAACGGCGAAACCGGGGAGATCGTGT
GGGATAAGGGCCGGGATTTTGCCACCGTGCGGAAAGTGCTGAGCATGCCCCAAGTGAATATCGTGAAAAA
GACCGAGGTGCAGACAGGCGGCTTCAGCAAAGAGTCTATCCTGCCCAAGAGGAACAGCGATAAGCTGATC
GCCAGAAAGAAGGACTGGGACCCTAAGAAGTACGGCGGCTTCGACAGCCCCACCGTGGCCTATTCTGTGC
TGGTGGTGGCCAAAGTGGAAAAGGGCAAGTCCAAGAAACTGAAGAGTGTGAAAGAGCTGCTGGGGATCAC
CATCATGGAAAGAAGCAGCTTCGAGAAGAATCCCATCGACTTTCTGGAAGCCAAGGGCTACAAAGAAGTG
AAAAAGGACCTGATCATCAAGCTGCCTAAGTACTCCCTGTTCGAGCTGGAAAACGGCCGGAAGAGAATGC
TGGCCTCTGCCGGCGAACTGCAGAAGGGAAACGAACTGGCCCTGCCCTCCAAATATGTGAACTTCCTGTA
CCTGGCCAGCCACTATGAGAAGCTGAAGGGCTCCCCCGAGGATAATGAGCAGAAACAGCTGTTTGTGGAA
CAGCACAAGCACTACCTGGACGAGATCATCGAGCAGATCAGCGAGTTCTCCAAGAGAGTGATCCTGGCCG
ACGCTAATCTGGACAAAGTGCTGTCCGCCTACAACAAGCACCGGGATAAGCCCATCAGAGAGCAGGCCGA
GAATATCATCCACCTGTTTACCCTGACCAATCTGGGAGCCCCTGCCGCCTTCAAGTACTTTGACACCACC
ATCGACCGGAAGAGGTACACCAGCACCAAAGAGGTGCTGGACGCCACCCTGATCCACCAGAGCATCACCG
GCCTGTACGAGACACGGATCGACCTGTCTCAGCTGGGAGGCGACAAAAGGCCGGCGGCCACGAAAAAGGC
CGGCCAGGCAAAAAAGAAAAAGTAAGAATTCCTAGAGCTCGCTGATCAGCCTCGACTGTGCCTTCTAGTT
GCCAGCCATCTGTTGTTTGCCCCTCCCCCGTGCCTTCCTTGACCCTGGAAGGTGCCACTCCCACTGTCCT
TTCCTAATAAAATGAGGAAATTGCATCGCATTGTCTGAGTAGGTGTCATTCTATTCTGGGGGGTGGGGTG
GGGCAGGACAGCAAGGGGGAGGATTGGGAAGAGAATAGCAGGCATGCTGGGGAGCGGCCGCAGGAACCCC
TAGTGATGGAGTTGGCCACTCCCTCTCTGCGCGCTCGCTCGCTCACTGAGGCCGGGCGACCAAAGGTCGC
CCGACGCCCGGGCTTTGCCCGGGCGGCCTCAGTGAGCGAGCGAGCGCGCAGCTGCCTGCAGGGGCGCCTG
ATGCGGTATTTTCTCCTTACGCATCTGTGCGGTATTTCACACCGCATA
[95 nt withheld, positions 4949-5043]
T
[46 nt withheld, positions 5045-5090]
C
[141 nt withheld, positions 5092-5232]
CCTTTGACGTTGGAGTCCACGTTCTTT
[37 nt withheld, positions 5260-5296]
ACTCTATCTCGGGCTATTCTTTTGATTTATAAGGGATTTTGCCGATTTCGGTCTATTGGTTAAAAAATGA
GCTGATTTAACAAAAATTTAACGCGAATTTTAACAAAATATTAACGTTTACAATTTTATGGTGCACTCTC
AGTACAATCTGCTCTGATGCCGCATAGTTAAGCCAGCCCCGACACCCGCCAACACCCGCTGACGCGCCCT
GACGGGCTTGTCTGCTCCCGGCATCCGCTTACAGACAAGCTGTGACCGTCTCCGGGAGCTGCATGTGTCA
GAGGTTTTCACCGTCATCACCGAAACGCGCGAGACGAAAGGGCCTCGTGATACGCCTATTTTTATAGGTT
AATGTCATGATAATAATGGTTTCTTAGACGTCAGGTGGCACTTTTCGGGGAAATGTGCGCGGAACCCCTA
TTTGTTTATTTTTCTAAATACATTCAAATATGTATCCGCTCATGAGACAATAACCCTGATAAATGCTTCA
ATAATATTGAAAAAGGAAGAGTATGAGTATTCAACATTTCCGTGTCGCCCTTATTCCCTTTTTTGCGGCA
TTTTGCCTTCCTGTTTTTGCTCACCCAGAAACGCTGGTGAAAGTAAAAGATGCTGAAGATCAGTTGGGTG
CACGAGTGGGTTACATCGAACTGGATCTCAACAGCGGTAAGATCCTTGAGAGTTTTCGCCCCGAAGAACG
TTTTCCAATGATGAGCACTTTTAAAGTTCTGCTATGTGGCGCGGTATTATCCCGTATTGACGCCGGGCAA
GAGCAACTCGGTCGCCGCATACACTATTCTCAGAATGACTTGGTTGAGTACTCACCAGTCACAGAAAAGC
ATCTTACGGATGGCATGACAGTAAGAGAATTATGCAGTGCTGCCATAACCATGAGTGATAACACTGCGGC
CAACTTACTTCTGACAACGATCGGAGGACCGAAGGAGCTAACCGCTTTTTTGCACAACATGGGGGATCAT
GTAACTCGCCTTGATCGTTGGGAACCGGAGCTGAATGAAGCCATACCAAACGACGAGCGTGACACCACGA
TGCCTGTAGCAATGGCAACAACGTTGCGCAAACTATTAACTGGCGAACTACTTACTCTAGCTTCCCGGCA
ACAATTAATAGACTGGATGGAGGCGGATAAAGTTGCAGGACCACTTCTGCGCTCGGCCCTTCCGGCTGGC
TGGTTTATTGCTGATAAATCTGGAGCCGGTGAGCGTGGAAGCCGCGGTATCATTGCAGCACTGGGGCCAG
ATGGTAAGCCCTCCCGTATCGTAGTTATCTACACGACGGGGAGTCAGGCAACTATGGATGAACGAAATAG
ACAGATCGCTGAGATAGGTGCCTCACTGATTAAGCATTGGTAACTGTCAGACCAAGTTTACTCATATATA
CTTTAGATTGATTTAAAACTTCATTTTTAATTTAAAAGGATCTAGGTGAAGATCCTTTTTGATAATCTCA
TGACCAAAATCCCTTAACGTGAGTTTTCGTTCCACTGAGCGTCAGACCCCGTAGAAAAGATCAAAGGATC
TTCTTGAGATCCTTTTTTTCTGCGCGTAATCTGCTGCTTGCAAACAAAAAAACCACCGCTACCAGCGGTG
GTTTGTTTGCCGGATCAAGAGCTACCAACTCTTTTTCCGAAGGTAACTGGCTTCAGCAGAGCGCAGATAC
CAAATACTGTTCTTCTAGTGTAGCCGTAGTTAGGCCACCACTTCAAGAACTCTGTAGCACCGCCTACATA
CCTCGCTCTGCTAATCCTGTTACCAGTGGCTGCTGCCAGTGGCGATAAGTCGTGTCTTACCGGGTTGGAC
TCAAGACGATAGTTACCGGATAAGGCGCAGCGGTCGGGCTGAACGGGGGGTTCGTGCACACAGCCCAGCT
TGGAGCGAACGACCTACACCGAACTGAGATACCTACAGCGTGAGCTATGAGAAAGCGCCACGCTTCCCGA
AGGGAGAAAGGCGGACAGGTATCCGGTAAGCGGCAGGGTCGGAACAGGAGAGCGCACGAGGGAGCTTCCA
GGGGGAAACGCCTGGTATCTTTATAGTCCTGTCGGGTTTCGCCACCTCTGACTTGAGCGTCGATTTTTGT
GATGCTCGTCAGGGGGGCGGAGCCTATGGAAAAACGCCAGCAACGCGGCCTTTTTACGGTTCCTGGCCTT
TTGCTGGCCTTTTGCTCACATGTGAGGGCCTATTTCCCATGATTCCTTCATATTTGCATATACGATACAA
GGCTGTTAGAGAGATAATTGGAATTAATTTGACTGTAAACACAAAGATATTAGTACAAAATACGTGACGT
AGAAAGTAATAATTTCTTGGGTAGTTTGCAGTTTTAAAATTATGTTTTAAAATGGACTATCATATGCTTA
CCGTAACTTGAAAGTATTTCGATTTCTTGGCTTTATATATCTTGTGGAAAGGACGAAACACCGGGCACTG
CGGCTGGAGGTGGGTTTTAGAGCTAGAAATAGCAAGTTAAAATAAGGCTAGTCCGTTATCAACTTGAAAA
AGTGGCACCGAGTCGGTGCTTTTTTGTTTTAGAGCTAGAAATAGCAAGTTAAAATAAGGCTAGTCCGTTT
TTAGCGCGTGCGCCAATTCTGCAGACAAATGGCTCTAGAGGTACCCGTTACATAACTTACGGTAAATGGC
CCGCCTGGCTGACCGCCCAACGACCCCCGCCCATTGACGTCAATAGTAACGCCAATAGGGACTTTCCATT
GACGTCAATGGGTGGAGTATTTACGGTAAACTGCCCACTTGGCAGTACATCAAGTGTATCATATGCCAAG
TACGCCCCCTATTGACGTCAATGACGGTAAATGGCCCGCCTGGCATTGTGCCCAGTACATGACCTTATGG
GACTTTCCTACTTGGCAGTACATCTACGTATTAGTCATCGCTATTACCATGGTCGAGGTGAGCCCCACGT
TCTGCTTCACTCTCCCCATCTCCCCCCCCTCCCCACCCCCAATTTTGTATTTATTTATTTTTTAATTATT
TTGTGCAGCGAT
